Addgene plasmid #215683: pMS161
Purpose: Guide only plasmid targeting chrIII split hygromycinR landing pad
Depositing lab: Patrick Phillips. Depositing organization: University of Oregon. Publication: Expansion of the split hygromycin toolkit for transgene insertion in Caenorhabditis elegans. Moerdyk-Schauwecker MJ, Jahahn EK, Munoz ZI, Robinson KJ, Phillips PC. MicroPubl Biol. 2024 Jan 29;2024:10.17912/micropub.biology.001091. doi: 10.17912/micropub.biology.001091. eCollection 2024. PubMed 38351905.
Backbone
  Vector backbone: pZCS11
  Vector type: Worm Expression, CRISPR
Growth in bacteria
  Bacterial resistance: Ampicillin, 100 μg/mL
  Growth temperature: 37°C
  Growth strain: DH5alpha
  Copy number: High Copy
Gene/Insert
  Gene/Insert name: U6p::GTCCAGCGGCAGATCGGCGG
  gRNA/shRNA sequence: GTCCAGCGGCAGATCGGCGG
  Species: Synthetic
  Cloning method: Ligation Independent Cloning
  Sequencing primers: 5′ tacaccttaaaggcgcacactc
Terms and licenses: Academic/Nonprofit Terms; Industry Terms: Not Available to Industry
How to cite: pMS161 was a gift from Patrick Phillips (Addgene plasmid # 215683 ; http://n2t.net/addgene:215683 ; RRID:Addgene_215683)
