[The description below was written by a language model from this plasmid's Addgene catalogue record and pLannotate feature annotations shown in this document.]
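Description:
pMS161 is a small (about 3.3 kb) guide-RNA expression plasmid for CRISPR/Cas9 genome editing in Caenorhabditis elegans, built on the pZCS11 backbone. It is propagated in E. coli as a high-copy plasmid through a ColE1/pUC-type origin and selected with ampicillin through the β-lactamase gene and its native promoter. The rest of the backbone consists of pUC-derived remnants: a lacI fragment, the CAP binding site, lac promoter and operator, pieces of the pUC18/19 multiple cloning site, interrupted lacZα fragments, and partial bom and rop sequences. These appear to be cloning-vector leftovers with no role in the worm.

The functional payload is a single-guide RNA cassette inserted within the lacZα region. The C. elegans U6 snRNA promoter (from the R07E5.16 gene) drives RNA polymerase III transcription of a synthetic 20-nucleotide spacer. In the feature table, this spacer fits the short gap between the promoter and the Streptococcus pyogenes Cas9 gRNA scaffold that follows it. The guide was introduced by ligation-independent cloning. According to the record, it targets the split hygromycin-resistance landing pad on chromosome III.

The plasmid is described as "guide only" and no Cas9 coding sequence is annotated, so the nuclease must be supplied separately, along with a repair template carrying the transgene. The record does not detail how the split hygromycin system works. As the name suggests, such systems generally place an incomplete resistance gene at the landing pad, and correct insertion of a donor restores it, so integrants can be selected with hygromycin. pMS161 is the targeting component for directing transgene insertions to the chromosome III site.
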