Features (pLannotate 1.2.2; 16 found; start..end, strand, type, name):
      1..105     +  promoter       AmpR promoter: bla
    106..966     +  CDS            AmpR: β-lactamase; bla; confers resistance to ampicillin, carbenicillin, and related antibiotics
   1137..1725    +  rep_origin     ori: high-copy-number ColE1/pMB1/pBR322/pUC origin of replication
   1908..2000    +  CDS            lacI (fragment): lac repressor; lacI; The lac repressor binds to the lac operator to inhibit transcription in E. coli. This inhibition can be relieved by adding lactose or isopropyl-β-D-thiogalactopyranoside (IPTG).
   2013..2034    +  protein_bind   CAP binding site: CAP binding activates transcription in the presence of cAMP. E. coli catabolite activator protein
   2049..2079    +  promoter       lac promoter: promoter for the E. coli lac operon
   2087..2103    +  protein_bind   lac operator: The lac repressor binds to the lac operator to inhibit transcription in E. coli. This inhibition can be relieved by adding lactose or isopropyl-β-D-thiogalactopyranoside (IPTG). lac repressor encoded by lacI
   2140..2176    -  misc_feature   MCS (fragment): pUC18/19 multiple cloning site
   2194..2235    +  CDS            lacZα (fragment): LacZα fragment of β-galactosidase; lacZ fragment
   2235..2584    +  promoter       CeU6 promoter: promoter for the C. elegans R07E5.16 U6 snRNA gene (Dickinson et al., 2013)
   2605..2680    +  misc_RNA       gRNA scaffold: guide RNA scaffold for the Streptococcus pyogenes CRISPR/Cas9 system
   2695..2761    +  CDS            lacZα (fragment): LacZα fragment of β-galactosidase; lacZ fragment
   2763..2782    -  misc_feature   MCS (fragment): pUC18/19 multiple cloning site
   2779..2936    +  CDS            lacZα (fragment): LacZα fragment of β-galactosidase; lacZ fragment
   2942..3041    -  misc_feature   bom (fragment): basis of mobility region from pBR322
   3143..3178    -  CDS            rop (fragment): Rop protein, which maintains plasmids at low copy number; rop
>Addgene plasmid #215683 | pMS161 | addgene full sequence | sequence record 426561 | Addgene NGS Result
CGCGGAACCCCTATTTGTTTATTTTTCTAAATACATTCAAATATGTATCCGCTCATGAGACAATAACCCT
GATAAATGCTTCAATAATATTGAAAAAGGAAGAGTATGAGTATTCAACATTTCCGTGTCGCCCTTATTCC
CTTTTTTGCGGCATTTTGCCTTCCTGTTTTTGCTCACCCAGAAACGCTGGTGAAAGTAAAAGATGCTGAA
GATCAGTTGGGTGCACGAGTGGGTTACATCGAACTGGATCTCAACAGCGGTAAGATCCTTGAGAGTTTTC
GCCCCGAAGAACGTTTTCCAATGATGAGCACTTTTAAAGTTCTGCTATGTGGCGCGGTATTATCCCGTAT
TGACGCCGGGCAAGAGCAACTCGGTCGCCGCATACACTATTCTCAGAATGACTTGGTTGAGTACTCACCA
GTCACAGAAAAGCATCTTACGGATGGCATGACAGTAAGAGAATTATGCAGTGCTGCCATAACCATGAGTG
ATAACACTGCGGCCAACTTACTTCTGACAACGATCGGAGGACCGAAGGAGCTAACCGCTTTTTTGCACAA
CATGGGGGATCATGTAACTCGCCTTGATCGTTGGGAACCGGAGCTGAATGAAGCCATACCAAACGACGAG
CGTGACACCACGATGCCTGTAGCAATGGCAACAACGTTGCGCAAACTATTAACTGGCGAACTACTTACTC
TAGCTTCCCGGCAACAATTAATAGACTGGATGGAGGCGGATAAAGTTGCAGGACCACTTCTGCGCTCGGC
CCTTCCGGCTGGCTGGTTTATTGCTGATAAATCTGGAGCCGGTGAGCGTGGGTCTCGAGGTATCATTGCA
GCACTGGGGCCAGATGGTAAGCCCTCCCGTATCGTAGTTATCTACACGACGGGGAGTCAGGCAACTATGG
ATGAACGAAATAGACAGATCGCTGAGATAGGTGCCTCACTGATTAAGCATTGGTAACTGTCAGACCAAGT
TTACTCATATATACTTTAGATTGATTTAAAACTTCATTTTTAATTTAAAAGGATCTAGGTGAAGATCCTT
TTTGATAATCTCATGACCAAAATCCCTTAACGTGAGTTTTCGTTCCACTGAGCGTCAGACCCCGTAGAAA
AGATCAAAGGATCTTCTTGAGATCCTTTTTTTCTGCGCGTAATCTGCTGCTTGCAAACAAAAAAACCACC
GCTACCAGCGGTGGTTTGTTTGCCGGATCAAGAGCTACCAACTCTTTTTCCGAAGGTAACTGGCTTCAGC
AGAGCGCAGATACCAAATACTGTTCTTCTAGTGTAGCCGTAGTTAGGCCACCACTTCAAGAACTCTGTAG
CACCGCCTACATACCTCGCTCTGCTAATCCTGTTACCAGTGGCTGCTGCCAGTGGCGATAAGTCGTGTCT
TACCGGGTTGGACTCAAGACGATAGTTACCGGATAAGGCGCAGCGGTCGGGCTGAACGGGGGGTTCGTGC
ACACAGCCCAGCTTGGAGCGAACGACCTACACCGAACTGAGATACCTACAGCGTGAGCTATGAGAAAGCG
CCACGCTTCCCGAAGGGAGAAAGGCGGACAGGTATCCGGTAAGCGGCAGGGTCGGAACAGGAGAGCGCAC
GAGGGAGCTTCCAGGGGGAAACGCCTGGTATCTTTATAGTCCTGTCGGGTTTCGCCACCTCTGACTTGAG
CGTCGATTTTTGTGATGCTCGTCAGGGGGGCGTAGCCTATGGAAAAACGCCAGCAACGCGGCCTTTTTAC
GGTTCCTGGCCTTTTGCTGGCCTTTTGCTCACATGTTCTTTCCTGCGTTATCCCCTGATTCTGTGGATAA
CCGTATTACCGCCTTTGAGTGAGCTGATACCGCTCGCCGCAGCCGAACGACCGAGCGCAGCGAGTCAGTG
AGCGAGGAAGCGGAAGAGCGCCCAATACGCAAACCGCCTCTCCCCGCGCGTTGGCCGATTCATTAATGCA
GCTGGCACGACAGGTTTCCCGACTGGAAAGCGGGCAGTGAGCGCAACGCAATTAATGTGAGTTAGCTCAC
TCATTAGGCACCCCAGGCTTTACACTTTATGCTTCCGGCTCGTATGTTGTGTGGAATTGTGAGCGGATAA
CAATTTCACACAGGAAACAGCTATGACCATGATTACGCCAAGCTTGCATGCCTGCAGGTCGACTCTAGAG
GATCCCATTATACATAGTTGATAATTCACTGGCCGTCGTTTTACAACGTCGTGACTGGGAAAACCAAAAA
AAACTAGCAATAAAGGAATAAAAAACTGTACACCTTAAAGGCGCACACTCTGTTTTGCAAATTTTATTTT
TAGTTGTGAATTTTCTGCTGAGACCTGAAAATAGCAACTTTAGTACTACTATAATTTGTCAACCTTTTCA
AAAAAAGCATGCAATTTTTGAGAAACTCTTATAAAAGCTATTATTAAAAAAACACCTTTTTTCCAAAATT
ATTCCACAAAAAATATGTTATGAAATGCCTACACCCTCTCACACACACTCTTTATACTACTCTGTCAAAC
TCACGAGATGTCTGCCGCCTCTTGTGTTGCCCCTATATAAACACCTCCTATTGCGAGATGTCTTGTCCAG
CGGCAGATCGGCGGGTTTTAGAGCTAGAAATAGCAAGTTAAAATAAGGCTAGTCCGTTATCAACTTGAAA
AAGTGGCACCGAGTCGGTGCTTTTTGTGAAATTTCTGGCGTAATAGCGAAGAGGCCCGCACCGATCGCCC
TTCCCAACAGTTGCGCAGCCTGAATGGCGAATCGGGTACCGAGCTCGAATTCACTGGCCGTCGTTTTACA
ACGTCGTGACTGGGAAAACCCTGGCGTTACCCAACTTAATCGCCTTGCAGCACATCCCCCTTTCGCCAGC
TGGCGTAATAGCGAAGAGGCCCGCACCGATCGCCCTTCCCAACAGTTGCGCAGCCTGAATGGCGAATGGC
GCCTGATGCGGTATTTTCTCCTTACGCATCTGTGCGGTATTTCACACCGCATATGGTGCACTCTCAGTAC
AATCTGCTCTGATGCCGCATAGTTAAGCCAGCCCCGACACCCGCCAACACCCGCTGACGCGCCCTGACGG
GCTTGTCTGCTCCCGGCATCCGCTTACAGACAAGCTGTGACCGTCTCCGGGAGCTGCATGTGTCAGAGGT
TTTCACCGTCATCACCGAAACGCGCGAGACGAAAGGGCCTCGTGATACGCCTATTTTTATAGGTTAATGT
CATGATAATAATGGTTTCTTAGACGTCAGGTGGCACTTTTCGGGGAAATGTG
